>Addgene plasmid #12895 | DCT.VV.Orf207 | addgene partial sequence | sequence record 19284 | T7 5'-TAATACGACTCACTATAGGG-3'
AATTCCAGCTGACCACCATGATGCCTATTAAGTCAATAGTTACTCTTGATCAATTAGAGGACTCTGAATA
TTTATTTCGTATAGTTTCTACCGTTCTTCCGCATCTATGTCTAGATTACAAAGTATGTGACCAACTTAAA
ACAACCTTCGTTCATCCGTTCGATATATTGCTTAATAACTCATTAGGATCCGTAACTAAACAAGATGAGC
TTCAGGCTGCTATATCCAAATTGGGCATTAATTATTTAATTGATACCACGTCACGTGAATTAAAACTGTT
TAATGTTACACTTAACGCTGGAAATATAGATATTATTAATACCCCAATTAACATTAGTTCGGAAACTAAT
CCTATCATTAATACTCACAGCTTTTACGATCTTCCACCTTTCACTCAACACCTTCTTAATATTAGATTGA
CGGATGCAGAATACAGAGCTAGATTTATCGGTGGTTATATTAAACCAGATGGCTCCGACTCAATGGATGT
TCTAGCAGAAAAGAAATATCCAGATCTTAACTTTGATAACACTTATTTGTTTAACATCCTCTATAAGGAT
GTTATTAATGCACCAATAAAAGAATTCAAGGCAAAAATTGTTAACGGTGTATTAAGCAGACAAGATTTTG
ATAATCTTATAGGTGTTAGACAATATATAACAATACAAGATCGACCCCGCTTTGACGACGC
