[The description below was written by a language model from this plasmid's Addgene catalogue record.]
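Description:
DCT.VV.Orf207 is a mammalian expression plasmid built on the commercial pcDNA 3.1D V5-His-TOPO backbone (about 5.5 kb without insert) and carrying a roughly 2.7 kb vaccinia virus open reading frame annotated as the major core protein P4a. It is maintained in E. coli as a high-copy plasmid under ampicillin selection, and it also carries a neomycin resistance marker so that transfected mammalian cells can be selected with G418. The insert is recorded as being flanked by BamHI sites at both ends, both retained, and it can be sequenced from the upstream T7 primer site. The record does not list the promoter or any tags. Vectors of this backbone family normally drive expression from a CMV promoter and offer C-terminal V5 and His epitopes, but whether the ORF is in frame with those tags here is not stated.

The plasmid is one member of a library of individually cloned vaccinia ORFs assembled to identify poxvirus determinants recognised by CD8+ T cells, work aimed at the rational design and characterisation of smallpox vaccines. In that setting, each ORF is expressed in mammalian cells so that its product can be tested as a source of T cell antigens. The ORF numbering applies only to this library, and the corresponding names in the Copenhagen and WR strains are given in a supplementary spreadsheet accompanying the kit. The depositors caution that the clones were made for screening. They may differ from the canonical GenBank sequence, and an unspecified mutation flag is recorded for this insert, so the sequence should be checked against the available quality-control data before use.
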