Addgene plasmid #12895: DCT.VV.Orf207
Purpose: This plasmid was designed for screening purposes and may contain discrepancies relative to the current canonical GenBank version of the gene.
Depositing lab: Jack Bennink & Jon Yewdell. Publication: Identification of poxvirus CD8+ T cell determinants to enable rational design and characterization of smallpox vaccines. Tscharke DC, Karupiah G, Zhou J, Palmore T, Irvine KR, Haeryfar SM, Williams S, Sidney J, Sette A, Bennink JR, Yewdell JW. J Exp Med. 2005 January 3; 201(1): 95–104. 10.1084/jem.20041912 PubMed 15623576.
Backbone
  Vector backbone: pcDNA 3.1D V5-His-TOPO
  Backbone manufacturer: Invitrogen
  Backbone size w/o insert (bp): 5514
  Vector type: Mammalian Expression
  Selectable markers: Neomycin (select with G418)
Growth in bacteria
  Bacterial resistance: Ampicillin, 100 μg/mL
  Growth temperature: 37°C
  Growth strain: DH5alpha
  Copy number: High Copy
Gene/Insert
  Gene/Insert name: VV.Orf207 (alt names: major core protein P4a; VV.Orf207)
  Species: Vaccinia Virus
  Insert size (bp): 2676
  Mutation: *
  GenBank ID: 9791065
  Cloning method: Restriction Enzyme; 5′ cloning site BamHI (not destroyed); 3′ cloning site BamHI (not destroyed)
  Sequencing primers: 5′ Universal T7
Terms and licenses: Academic/Nonprofit Terms; Industry Terms: Not Available to Industry
Depositor comments: Please see the Vaccinia kit page ( https://www.addgene.org/vvorf/ ) for more information. The kit page contains the supplemental VVOrfData spreadsheet, which includes important information about this plasmid. The plasmid and insert names provided here relate only to this library. The name of the ORF (if present) in VACV strain Copenhagen and the name of the ORF (if annotated) in VACV strain WR sequence can be found in VVOrfData spreadsheet. Please note that the amino acid sequence given for each ORF in the spreadsheet may contain some errors. Additionally, changes from the expected sequence may be present in these plasmids. Please see Addgene's quality control sequence and sequencing notes in the VVOrfData spreadsheet before ordering this plasmid.
How to cite: DCT.VV.Orf207 was a gift from Jack Bennink & Jon Yewdell (Addgene plasmid # 12895 ; http://n2t.net/addgene:12895 ; RRID:Addgene_12895)
